>Addgene plasmid #98555 | BB3rN_AG | addgene full sequence | sequence record 192060 | Addgene NGS Result
CGCTGTGAGCAAAAGGCCAGCAAAAGGCCAGGAACCGTAAAAAGGCCGCGTTGCTGGCGTTTTTCCATAG
GCTCCGCCCCCCTGACGAGCATCACAAAAATCGACGCTCAAGTCAGAGGTGGCGAAACCCGACAGGACTA
TAAAGATACCAGGCGTTTCCCCCTGGAAGCTCCCTCGTGCGCTCTCCTGTTCCGACCCTGCCGCTTACCG
GATACCTGTCCGCCTTTCTCCCTTCGGGAAGCGTGGCGCTTTCTCATAGCTCACGCTGTAGGTATCTCAG
TTCGGTGTAGGTCGTTCGCTCCAAGCTGGGCTGTGTGCACGAACCCCCCGTTCAGCCCGACCGCTGCGCC
TTATCCGGTAACTATCGTCTTGAGTCCAACCCGGTAAGACACGACTTATCGCCACTGGCAGCAGCCACTG
GTAACAGGATTAGCAGAGCGAGGTATGTAGGCGGTGCTACAGAGTTCTTGAAGTGGTGGCCTAACTACGG
CTACACTAGAAGAACAGTATTTGGTATCTGCGCTCTGCTGAAGCCAGTTACCTTCGGAAAAAGAGTTGGT
AGCTCTTGATCCGGCAAACAAACCACCGCTGGTAGCGGTGGTTTTTTTGTTTGCAAGCAGCAGATTACGC
GCAGAAAAAAAGGATCTCAAGAAGATCCTTTGATCTTTTCTACGGGGTGGAGCGCAAAAAACCCCGCCCC
TGACAGGGCGGGGTTTTTTCGCGATCGGAGACCGGATCCCTCGAGGGTCTCCCGCTCATGGACATGGAGG
CCCAGAATACCCTCCTTGACAGTCTTGACGTGCGCAGCTCAGGGGCATGATGTGACTGTCGCCCGTACAT
TTAGCCCATACATCCCCATGTATAATCATTTGCATCCATACATTTTGATGGCCGCACGGCGCGAAGCAAA
AATTACGGCTCCTCGCTGCAGACCTGCGAGCAGGGAAACGCTCCCCTCACAGACGCGTTGAATTGTCCCC
ACGCCGCGCCCCTGTAGAGAAATATAAAAGGTTAGGATTTGCCACTGAGGTTCTTCTTTCATATACTTCC
TTTTAAAATCTTGCTAGGATACAGTTCTCACATCACATCCGAACATAAACAACCATGGGTACCACTCTTG
ACGACACGGCTTACCGGTACCGCACCAGTGTCCCGGGGGACGCCGAGGCCATCGAGGCACTGGATGGGTC
CTTCACCACCGACACCGTTTTTCGCGTCACCGCCACCGGGGACGGCTTCACCCTGCGGGAGGTGCCGGTG
GACCCGCCCCTGACCAAGGTGTTCCCCGACGACGAATCGGACGACGAATCGGACGACGGGGAGGACGGCG
ACCCGGACTCCCGGACGTTCGTCGCGTACGGGGACGACGGCGACCTGGCGGGCTTCGTGGTCGTCTCGTA
CTCCGGCTGGAACCGCCGGCTGACCGTCGAGGACATCGAGGTCGCCCCGGAGCACCGGGGGCACGGGGTC
GGGCGCGCGTTGATGGGGCTCGCGACGGAGTTCGCCCGCGAGCGGGGCGCCGGGCACCTCTGGCTGGAGG
TCACCAACGTCAACGCACCGGCGATCCACGCGTACCGGCGGATGGGGTTCACCCTCTGCGGCCTGGACAC
CGCCCTGTACGACGGCACCGCCTCGGACGGCGAGCAGGCGCTCTACATGAGCATGCCCTGCCCCTAATCA
GTACTGACAATAAAAAGATTCTTGTTTTCAAGAACTTGTCATTTGTATAGTTTTTTTATATTGTAGTTGT
TCTATTTTAATCAAATGTTAGCGTGATTTATATTTTTTTTCGCCTCGACATCATCTGCCCAGATGCGAAG
TTAAGTGCGCAGAAAGTAATATCATGCGTCAATCGTATGTGAATGCTGGTCGCTATACTGGCTTCATACC
CAGCATTGACCTTTGGTATGAGCATCTGAAAAACAACCAGGTGTTGCAAAGTTAAACATCCTTCTTTGTT
CATATAGAACCCACTATTCATGGTACTCCCCAATCGAATTTCACATTCTGGTTTTGAAATTACACACCAC
GTTAGCTTATAAGATTTCATATAACTTATTGATATACGGTTTCCATTGTTCGAATAGTTGAGGTTGTATG
TAATTCGATTGAAGGGGCCATTTTTGTTTCCTACTTTTCCTGGGAGCTTATCCGATGCGCTTCAAAGCTG
GAATTGTAAATATAGAGAAAAAGAAGGATGTTGTTTTATTCTTGAAAGAGTATAATTTTACTTCTAGCAA
CTCTCCCACTTCGCTTGACTTCATTTATTTCTTGGGCACATAGGCGTAGTAATCTAGACCAACAGATAAT
TTGCCGGAATGATATAGCGATTGGAAAATGAACTGAAATTTTTTGCTGTCTTTCAATTTGACGGGCAGTT
CATCAGGCGCGCCGTGACCGACCATATAAATACGTTGAGAATGTTATTCTTCCTCGTAGTTGAAGTGGCT
TCATAATTTCAGAACTCAATAGATAAACTAGGATGTTTTAAAGCAATTAATGCTCACAAGTAAGGAGCGA
CTCTCTTGCTTTTCGAATACTAAAAGTATCGTCCCAACCCAGAAAAAAAGACCTCTTAACTGCAAAATAA
ACTCTATATATTTCTTCTAAAACAGTTTCAGGTTGGATAGTATCGCATTCTCATCACTTCTAACTAGTAG
GCCATGAGATATATTAACGTTTACTTGAGTTCTAAGTTCTCCGAATTAGATGCACAGCACAAACAAGATT
AGGTTTCACTTGGTACAAAATACGAACAGAGTTTAAGGTCGTAATTTCATTTCGTTATTGATCCCCACAA
TCTATTCTTATCACAGTCATCAGATAGTCGCGAAAAAGCATGCAGAAAAGGGGGTCGTCCCTATCTAAGT
TGTAGCATTACAACAAATATGAC
Features (pLannotate 1.2.2; 4 found; start..end, strand, type, name):
     62..650     -  rep_origin     ori: high-copy-number ColE1/pMB1/pBR322/pUC origin of replication
    761..1104    +  promoter       TEF promoter: Ashbya gossypii TEF promoter
   1111..1675    +  CDS            NrsR (fragment): nourseothricin acetyltransferase; Streptomyces noursei nat1; confers resistance to nourseothricin
   1683..1880    +  terminator     TEF terminator: Ashbya gossypii TEF terminator
