[The description below was written by a language model from this plasmid's Addgene catalogue record and pLannotate feature annotations shown in this document.]
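Description:
BB3rN_AG is an empty level-3 backbone (BB3) from the GoldenPiCS system, a Golden Gate-derived modular cloning toolkit for synthetic biology in the yeast Pichia pastoris. According to the record it serves as the recipient vector into which six genes can be assembled for simultaneous overexpression in P. pastoris. It carries no insert of its own. The catalogue classes it as both a bacterial and a yeast expression vector, with a backbone of about 2.9 kb, consistent with the 2,893 nt sequenced record.

The annotated features make up a compact shuttle design. A high-copy ColE1/pUC-type origin supports replication in E. coli. The only selectable marker is a nourseothricin acetyltransferase gene (Streptomyces noursei nat1, annotated as a fragment) placed between the Ashbya gossypii TEF promoter and TEF terminator. This cassette gives nourseothricin resistance, and the catalogue lists nourseothricin as the bacterial selection as well, so one marker appears to be used in both hosts. No yeast replication origin is annotated, and the record does not state how the plasmid is maintained or integrated in P. pastoris.

Roughly 1 kb of the sequence is left unannotated by the automated feature table. The Golden Gate cloning sites, fusion overhangs and any genome-targeting element that the construct may contain are therefore not described, and the meaning of the "r" and "AG" designations in the name is also not spelled out. The plasmid is typically used as the final destination vector for combining pre-built expression units, for example in multigene pathway or strain engineering work in P. pastoris.
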