Addgene plasmid #98555: BB3rN_AG
Purpose: (Empty Backbone) empty BB3 for insertion and overexpression of 6 genes in P. pastoris
Depositing lab: Brigitte Gasser & Diethard Mattanovich & Michael Sauer. Depositing organization: Universitaet fur Bodenkultur Wien (BOKU-WIEN). Publication: GoldenPiCS: a Golden Gate-derived modular cloning system for applied synthetic biology in the yeast Pichia pastoris. Prielhofer R, Barrero JJ, Steuer S, Gassler T, Zahrl R, Baumann K, Sauer M, Mattanovich D, Gasser B, Marx H. BMC Syst Biol. 2017 Dec 8;11(1):123. doi: 10.1186/s12918-017-0492-3. PubMed 29221460.
Backbone
  Vector backbone: BB3
  Backbone size (bp): 2867
  Vector type: Bacterial Expression, Yeast Expression
Growth in bacteria
  Bacterial resistance: Nourseothricin (clonNat), 50 μg/mL
  Growth temperature: 37°C
  Growth strain: DH10B
  Copy number: High Copy
Gene/Insert
  Gene/Insert name: None
Terms and licenses: Academic/Nonprofit Terms; Industry Terms: Not Available to Industry
How to cite: BB3rN_AG was a gift from Brigitte Gasser & Diethard Mattanovich & Michael Sauer (Addgene plasmid # 98555 ; http://n2t.net/addgene:98555 ; RRID:Addgene_98555)
